>Addgene plasmid #234397 | CHICKV_KY575571.1_NSP2_Hel_NAviCHis | addgene full sequence | sequence record 469869 | Addgene NGS Result
TGGCGAATGGG
[124 nt withheld, positions 12-135]
C
[91 nt withheld, positions 137-227]
A
[49 nt withheld, positions 229-277]
CCTTTGACGTTGGAGTCCACGTTCTTTAATAGTGGACTCTTGTTCCAAACTGGAACAACACTCAACCCTA
TCTCGGTCTATTCTTTTGATTTATAAGGGATTTTGCCGATTTCGGCCTATTGGTTAAAAAATGAGCTGAT
TTAACAAAAATTTAACGCGAATTTTAACAAAATATTAACGCTTACAATTTAGGTGGCACTTTTCGGGGAA
ATGTGCGCGGAACCCCTATTTGTTTATTTTTCTAAATACATTCAAATATGTATCCGCTCATGAATTAATT
CTTAGAAAAACTCATCGAGCATCAAATGAAACTGCAATTTATTCATATCAGGATTATCAATACCATATTT
TTGAAAAAGCCGTTTCTGTAATGAAGGAGAAAACTCACCGAGGCAGTTCCATAGGATGGCAAGATCCTGG
TATCGGTCTGCGATTCCGACTCGTCCAACATCAATACAACCTATTAATTTCCCCTCGTCAAAAATAAGGT
TATCAAGTGAGAAATCACCATGAGTGACGACTGAATCCGGTGAGAATGGCAAAAGTTTATGCATTTCTTT
CCAGACTTGTTCAACAGGCCAGCCATTACGCTCGTCATCAAAATCACTCGCATCAACCAAACCGTTATTC
ATTCGTGATTGCGCCTGAGCGAGACGAAATACGCGATCGCTGTTAAAAGGACAATTACAAACAGGAATCG
AATGCAACCGGCGCAGGAACACTGCCAGCGCATCAACAATATTTTCACCTGAATCAGGATATTCTTCTAA
TACCTGGAATGCTGTTTTCCCGGGGATCGCAGTGGTGAGTAACCATGCATCATCAGGAGTACGGATAAAA
TGCTTGATGGTCGGAAGAGGCATAAATTCCGTCAGCCAGTTTAGTCTGACCATCTCATCTGTAACATCAT
TGGCAACGCTACCTTTGCCATGTTTCAGAAACAACTCTGGCGCATCGGGCTTCCCATACAATCGATAGAT
TGTCGCACCTGATTGCCCGACATTATCGCGAGCCCATTTATACCCATATAAATCAGCATCCATGTTGGAA
TTTAATCGCGGCCTAGAGCAAGACGTTTCCCGTTGAATATGGCTCATAACACCCCTTGTATTACTGTTTA
TGTAAGCAGACAGTTTTATTGTTCATGACCAAAATCCCTTAACGTGAGTTTTCGTTCCACTGAGCGTCAG
ACCCCGTAGAAAAGATCAAAGGATCTTCTTGAGATCCTTTTTTTCTGCGCGTAATCTGCTGCTTGCAAAC
AAAAAAACCACCGCTACCAGCGGTGGTTTGTTTGCCGGATCAAGAGCTACCAACTCTTTTTCCGAAGGTA
ACTGGCTTCAGCAGAGCGCAGATACCAAATACTGTCCTTCTAGTGTAGCCGTAGTTAGGCCACCACTTCA
AGAACTCTGTAGCACCGCCTACATACCTCGCTCTGCTAATCCTGTTACCAGTGGCTGCTGCCAGTGGCGA
TAAGTCGTGTCTTACCGGGTTGGACTCAAGACGATAGTTACCGGATAAGGCGCAGCGGTCGGGCTGAACG
GGGGGTTCGTGCACACAGCCCAGCTTGGAGCGAACGACCTACACCGAACTGAGATACCTACAGCGTGAGC
TATGAGAAAGCGCCACGCTTCCCGAAGGGAGAAAGGCGGACAGGTATCCGGTAAGCGGCAGGGTCGGAAC
AGGAGAGCGCACGAGGGAGCTTCCAGGGGGAAACGCCTGGTATCTTTATAGTCCTGTCGGGTTTCGCCAC
CTCTGACTTGAGCGTCGATTTTTGTGATGCTCGTCAGGGGGGCGGAGCCTATGGAAAAACGCCAGCAACG
CGGCCTTTTTACGGTTCCTGGCCTTTTGCTGGCCTTTTGCTCACATGTTCTTTCCTGCGTTATCCCCTGA
TTCTGTGGATAACCGTATTACCGCCTTTGAGTGAGCTGATACCGCTCGCCGCAGCCGAACGACCGAGCGC
AGCGAGTCAGTGAGCGAGGAAGCGGAAGAGCGCCTGATGCGGTATTTTCTCCTTACGCATCTGTGCGGTA
TTTCACACCGCAATGGTGCACTCTCAGTACAATCTGCTCTGATGCCGCATAGTTAAGCCAGTATACACTC
CGCTATCGCTACGTGACTGGGTCATGGCTGCGCCCCGACACCCGCCAACACCCGCTGACGCGCCCTGACG
GGCTTGTCTGCTCCCGGCATCCGCTTACAGACAAGCTGTGACCGTCTCCGGGAGCTGCATGTGTCAGAGG
TTTTCACCGTCATCACCGAAACGCGCGAGGCAGCTGCGGTAAAGCTCATCAGCGTGGTCGTGAAGCGATT
CACAGATGTCTGCCTGTTCATCCGCGTCCAGCTCGTTGAGTTTCTCCAGAAGCGTTAATGTCTGGCTTCT
GATAAAGCGGGCCATGTTAAGGGCGGTTTTTTCCTGTTTGGTCACTGATGCCTCCGTGTAAGGGGGATTT
CTGTTCATGGGGGTAATGATACCGATGAAACGAGAGAGGATGCTCACGATACGGGTTACTGATGATGAAC
ATGCCCGGTTACTGGAACGTTGTGAGGGTAAACAACTGGCGGTATGGATGCGGCGGGACCAGAGAAAAAT
CACTCAGGGTCAATGCCAGCGCTTCGTTAATACAGATGTAGGTGTTCCACAGGGTAGCCAGCAGCATCCT
GCGATGCAGATCCGGAACATAATGGTGCAGGGCGCTGACTTCCGCGTTTCCAGACTTTACGAAACACGGA
AACCGAAGACCATTCATGTTGTTGCTCAGGTCGCAGACGTTTTGCAGCAGCAGTCGCTTCACGTTCGCTC
GCGTATCGGTGATTCATTCTGCTAACCAGTAAGGCAACCCCGCCAGCCTAGCCGGGTCCTCAACGACAGG
AGCACGATCATGCGCACCCGTGGGGCCGCCATGCCGGCGATAATGGCCTGCTTCTCGCCGAAACGTTTGG
TGGCGGGACCAGTGACGAAGGCTTGAGCGAGGGCGTGCAAGATTCCGAATACCGCAAGCGACAGGCCGAT
CATCGTCGCGCTCCAGCGAAAGCGGTCCTCGCCGAAAATGACCCAGAGCGCTGCCGGCACCTGTCCTACG
AGTTGCATGATAAAGAAGACAGTCATAAGTGCGGCGACGATAGTCATGCCCCGCGCCCACCGGAAGGAGC
TGACTGGGTTGAAGGCTCTCAAGGGCATCGGTCGAGATCCCGGTGCCTAATGAGTGAGCTAACTTACATT
AATTGCGTTGCGCTCACTGCCCGCTTTCCAGTCGGGAAACCTGTCGTGCCAGCTGCATTAATGAATCGGC
CAACGCGCGGGGAGAGGCGGTTTGCGTATTGGGCGCCAGGGTGGTTTTTCTTTTCACCAGTGAGACGGGC
AACAGCTGATTGCCCTTCACCGCCTGGCCCTGAGAGAGTTGCAGCAAGCGGTCCACGCTGGTTTGCCCCA
GCAGGCGAAAATCCTGTTTGATGGTGGTTAACGGCGGGATATAACATGAGCTGTCTTCGGTATCGTCGTA
TCCCACTACCGAGATATCCGCACCAACGCGCAGCCCGGACTCGGTAATGGCGCGCATTGCGCCCAGCGCC
ATCTGATCGTTGGCAACCAGCATCGCAGTGGGAACGATGCCCTCATTCAGCATTTGCATGGTTTGTTGAA
AACCGGACATGGCACTCCAGTCGCCTTCCCGTTCCGCTATCGGCTGAATTTGATTGCGAGTGAGATATTT
ATGCCAGCCAGCCAGACGCAGACGCGCCGAGACAGAACTTAATGGGCCCGCTAACAGCGCGATTTGCTGG
TGACCCAATGCGACCAGATGCTCCACGCCCAGTCGCGTACCGTCTTCATGGGAGAAAATAATACTGTTGA
TGGGTGTCTGGTCAGAGACATCAAGAAATAACGCCGGAACATTAGTGCAGGCAGCTTCCACAGCAATGGC
ATCCTGGTCATCCAGCGGATAGTTAATGATCAGCCCACTGACGCGTTGCGCGAGAAGATTGTGCACCGCC
GCTTTACAGGCTTCGACGCCGCTTCGTTCTACCATCGACACCACCACGCTGGCACCCAGTTGATCGGCGC
GAGATTTAATCGCCGCGACAATTTGCGACGGCGCGTGCAGGGCCAGACTGGAGGTGGCAACGCCAATCAG
CAACGACTGTTTGCCCGCCAGTTGTTGTGCCACGCGGTTGGGAATGTAATTCAGCTCCGCCATCGCCGCT
TCCACTTTTTCCCGCGTTTTCGCAGAAACGTGGCTGGCCTGGTTCACCACGCGGGAAACGGTCTGATAAG
AGACACCGGCATACTCTGCGACATCGTATAACGTTACTGGTTTCACATTCACCACCCTGAATTGACTCTC
TTCCGGGCGCTATCATGCCATACCGCGAAAGGTTTTGCGCCATTCGATGGTGTCCGGGATCTCGACGCTC
TCCCTTATGCGACTCCTGCATTAGGAAGCAGCCCAGTAGTAGGTTGAGGCCGTTGAGCACCGCCGCCGCA
AGGAATGGTGCATGCAAGGAGATGGCGCCCAACAGTCCCCCGGCCACGGGGCCTGCCACCATACCCACGC
CGAAACAAGCGCTCATGAGCCCGAAGTGGCGAGCCCGATCTTCCCCATCGGTGATGTCGGCGATATAGGC
GCCAGCAACCGCACCTGTGGCGCCGGTGATGCCGGCCACGATGCGTCCGGCGTAGAGGATCGAGATCTCG
ATCCCGCGAAATTAATACGACTCACTATAGGGGAATTGTGAGCGGATAACAATTCCCCTCTAGAAATAAT
TTTGTTTAACTTTAAGAAGGAGATATACCATGAGCGGCCTGAACGATATTTTTGAAGCGCAGAAAATTGA
ATGGCATGAAGGCAGCGCTGGAGGTTCAGGTGGGATAATTGAAACCCCGCGGGGAGCTATCAAGGTTACC
GCGCAGCCCACGGACCACGTGGTCGGCGAATACTTGGTGTTAAGCCCACAGACTGTTCTCAGATCTCAAA
AGCTATCTCTGATACACGCGCTAGCAGAGCAAGTAAAGACGTGTACGCACAATGGGCGTGCCGGACGATA
TGCTGTAGAGGCCTACGATGGGCGGGTCTTAGTGCCGAGTGGCTATGCTATTAGCCCCGAGGATTTTCAA
AGTTTGTCTGAATCCGCGACTATGGTCTACAACGAACGCGAATTCGTTAACAGAAAGCTACACCACATAG
CTATGCATGGTCCGGCCCTTAACACCGACGAAGAGTCATACGAACTTGTCCGCGCTGAGAGGACCGAGCA
TGAGTATGTATATGACGTCGATCAGCGTCGCTGTTGCAAGAAGGAGGAGGCTGCTGGTCTGGTACTGGTA
GGCGATTTGACGAATCCTCCCTATCATGAATTTGCATACGAAGGATTGAAAATACGGCCCGCCTGCCCCT
ACAAAATAGCAGTGATTGGGGTCTTTGGAGTACCTGGTTCGGGCAAGTCAGCTATAATAAAGAATTTGGT
TACTCGCCAAGATCTTGTGACATCAGGAAAAAAGGAAAACTGTCAGGAGATCACAACAGATGTGATGCGC
CAACGAGGCCTCGAGATCTCTGCAAGAACCGTTGATTCGCTACTTCTTAATGGCTGTAACAGGCCAGTGG
ATGTACTCTACGTGGATGAAGCTTTTGCGTGCCATAGTGGTACCTTGTTGGCGCTCATCGCCCTTGTACG
CCCTCGACAAAAGGTTGTTCTCTGCGGGGATCCAAAACAGTGTGGCTTTTTTAACATGATGCAAATGAAA
GTGAATTATAATCACAATATATGCACGCAGGTGTACCATAAGTCGATTAGCCGTAGATGCACCCTACCGG
TCACTGCGATCGTTAGTAGCCTCCACTACGAGGGTAAGATGAGGACTACCAATGAATATAACAAGCCTAT
TGTAGTTGATACTACGGGGTCCACAAAGCCCGATCCGGGGGACTTGGTTCTAACATGCTTCCGGGGGTGG
GTGAAACAGTTACAGATAGACTACCGCGGATACGAGGTAATGACAGCAGCGGCCTCGCAAGGGCTAACGC
GTAAAGGCGTTTATGCCGTAAGGCAGAAAGTGAATGAAAATCCGCTCTACGCGAGTACTTCCGAACACGT
GAATGTCTTACTGACTCGCACCGAGGGTAAATTAGTTTGGAAAACTCTAAGCGGAGACCCGTGGATCAAG
ACCCTGCAAAATCCACCGAAGGGGAATTTCAAGGCCACAATCAAAGAGTGGGAAGTTGAACACGCCTCTA
TCATGGCAGGGATATGTAGTCATCAGGGTGGAAGTGGTCATCACCACCATCATCACTGATGACGAAGCTT
GCGGCCGCACTCGAGCACCACCACCACCACCACTGAGATCCGGCTGCTAACAAAGCCCGAAAGGAAGCTG
AGTTGGCTGCTGCCACCGCTGAGCAATAACTAGCATAACCCCTTGGGGCCTCTAAACGGGTCTTGAGGGG
TTTTTTGCTGAAAGGAGGAACTATATCCGGAT
Features (pLannotate 1.2.2; 19 found; start..end, strand, type, name):
     12..440     +  rep_origin     f1 ori (sequence partly withheld): f1 bacteriophage origin of replication; arrow indicates direction of (+) strand synthesis
    493..550     +  promoter       AmpR promoter (fragment): bla
    559..1374    -  CDS            KanR: aminoglycoside phosphotransferase; aph(3')-Ia; confers resistance to kanamycin in bacteria or G418 (Geneticin®) in eukaryotes
   1496..2084    +  rep_origin     ori: high-copy-number ColE1/pMB1/pBR322/pUC origin of replication
   2270..2409    -  misc_feature   bom: basis of mobility region from pBR322
   2511..2702    -  CDS            rop: Rop protein, which maintains plasmids at low copy number; rop
   2719..3099    +  CDS            YPB1_ECOLX: Protein predicted: Swiss-Prot protein existence level 4. From Escherichia coli.
   3171..3462    -  CDS            TcR (fragment): tetracycline efflux protein; tet; confers resistance to tetracycline
   3477..3498    -  protein_bind   CAP binding site: CAP binding activates transcription in the presence of cAMP. E. coli catabolite activator protein
   3511..4593    -  CDS            lacI: lac repressor; lacI; The lac repressor binds to the lac operator to inhibit transcription in E. coli. This inhibition can be relieved by adding lactose or isopropyl-β-D-thiogalactopyranoside (IPTG).
   4594..4671    -  promoter       lacI promoter: lacI
   4679..4958    -  CDS            TcR (fragment): tetracycline efflux protein; tet; confers resistance to tetracycline
   4980..4998    +  promoter       T7 promoter: promoter for bacteriophage T7 RNA polymerase
   4999..5023    +  protein_bind   lac operator: The lac repressor binds to the lac operator to inhibit transcription in E. coli. This inhibition can be relieved by adding lactose or isopropyl-β-D-thiogalactopyranoside (IPTG). lac repressor encoded by lacI
   5038..5060    +  RBS            RBS: efficient ribosome binding site from bacteriophage T7 gene 10 (Olins and Rangwala, 1989)
   5103..6533    +  CDS            POLN_CHIKS (fragment): Experimental evidence at protein level: Swiss-Prot protein existence level 1. [RNA-directed RNA polymerase nsP4]: RNA dependent RNA polymerase (By similarity). Replicates genomic and antigenomic RNA by recognizing replications specific signals. The early replication complex formed by the polyprotein P123 and nsP4 synthesizes minus- strand RNAs (By similarity). The late replication complex composed of fully processed nsP1-nsP4 is responsible for the production of genomic and subgenomic plus-strand RNAs (By similarity). From Chikungunya virus (strain S27-African prototype) (CHIKV).
   6593..6610    +  CDS            9xHis (fragment): 9xHis affinity tag
   6620..6669    +  CDS            SET1 (fragment): solubility-enhancement tag derived from T7 phage gene 10B
   6677..6724    +  terminator     T7 terminator: transcription terminator for bacteriophage T7 RNA polymerase
