[The description below was written by a language model from this plasmid's Addgene catalogue record and pLannotate feature annotations shown in this document.]
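Description:
CHICKV_KY575571.1_NSP2_Hel_NAviCHis is a 6,749-nt bacterial expression plasmid built on the p28BIOH-LIC backbone, a pET-style vector intended for producing recombinant protein in E. coli for structure determination. It is selected with kanamycin through an aph(3')-Ia KanR gene and replicates from a ColE1/pBR322-type origin accompanied by the bom region and the rop gene, consistent with the low copy number recorded in the catalogue. An f1 origin is also present, and short tetracycline-resistance fragments flanking the lacI region appear to be non-functional backbone remnants.

The payload is a fragment of the chikungunya virus non-structural polyprotein, catalogued as Nsp2; the "Hel" in the name suggests the helicase region of nsP2. The annotation tool matches this roughly 1.4 kb open reading frame to the whole non-structural polyprotein entry, and the nsP4 polymerase text in that annotation is simply the entry's generic description rather than evidence about the insert. The record cautions that the full coding region may not be included. Expression is driven by a T7 promoter with an adjacent lac operator and the T7 gene 10 ribosome binding site, and ends at a T7 terminator. The plasmid-borne lacI keeps transcription repressed until IPTG is added, in a host supplying T7 RNA polymerase.

The tag arrangement is not consistently recorded. The catalogue lists an N-terminal His6 tag and a C-terminal biotin-acceptor (Avi-type) peptide, the plasmid name implies the opposite (N-terminal Avi, C-terminal His), and the feature table detects a His tag only downstream of the insert. Either way, the design pairs metal-affinity purification with site-specific biotinylation, but the orientation should be checked against the sequence.
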