Addgene plasmid #234397: CHICKV_KY575571.1_NSP2_Hel_NAviCHis
Purpose: Bacterial expression for structure determination. May not contain entire coding region of gene.
Depositing lab: Cheryl Arrowsmith. Depositing organization: University of Toronto.
Backbone
  Vector backbone: p28BIOH-LIC
  Vector type: Bacterial Expression
  Selectable markers: Low Copy
Growth in bacteria
  Bacterial resistance: Kanamycin, 50 μg/mL
  Growth temperature: 37°C
  Growth strain: DH5alpha
  Copy number: Low Copy
Gene/Insert
  Gene/Insert name: Nsp2_CHICKV
  Species: chikungunya virus
  Promoter: T7
  Tag / fusion protein: MHHHHHHSSGVDLG (N terminal on insert); SSKGGYGLNDIFEAQKIEWHE (C terminal on insert)
  Cloning method: Unknown
  Sequencing primers: 5′ T7; 3′ T7-term
Terms and licenses: Academic/Nonprofit Terms; Industry Terms: Not Available to Industry
How to cite: CHICKV_KY575571.1_NSP2_Hel_NAviCHis was a gift from Cheryl Arrowsmith (Addgene plasmid # 234397 ; http://n2t.net/addgene:234397 ; RRID:Addgene_234397)
